Addgene plasmid #140687: pJ2048.2
Purpose: 3-color stripe (different sgRNAs)
Depositing lab: Yolanda Schaerli. Depositing organization: Universite de Lausanne (UNIL). Publication: Multistable and dynamic CRISPRi-based synthetic circuits. Santos-Moreno J, Tasiudi E, Stelling J, Schaerli Y. Nat Commun. 2020 Jun 2;11(1):2746. doi: 10.1038/s41467-020-16574-1. PubMed 32488086.
Backbone
  Vector backbone: pCOLA
  Vector type: Bacterial Expression, Synthetic Biology
Growth in bacteria
  Bacterial resistance: Kanamycin, 50 μg/mL
  Growth temperature: 37°C
  Growth strain: DH5alpha
  Copy number: High Copy
Gene/Insert
  Gene/Insert name: 3-color stripe (different sgRNAs)
Terms and licenses: Academic/Nonprofit Terms; Industry Terms: Not Available to Industry
Depositor comments: GenBank file with original annotations can be downloaded from the "Resource Information" section. Please note that, in addition, plasmid pJ1996_v2 is needed for the circuit encoded on this plasmid to operate as designed.
How to cite: pJ2048.2 was a gift from Yolanda Schaerli (Addgene plasmid # 140687 ; http://n2t.net/addgene:140687 ; RRID:Addgene_140687)
