[The description below was written by a language model from this plasmid's Addgene catalogue record and pLannotate feature annotations shown in this document.]
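Description:
pJ2048.2 is an 8.0 kb bacterial synthetic-biology plasmid built on the pCOLA backbone. It replicates from the ColA origin, which is compatible with other common origins and so allows co-maintenance with additional plasmids in E. coli. It is selected with kanamycin through an aph(3')-Ia (KanR) cassette. The record lists it as high copy. It encodes a "3-color stripe" CRISPR interference circuit in a version that uses different sgRNAs. The depositor notes that a companion plasmid, pJ1996_v2, is required for the circuit to work as designed. No Cas9 or dCas9 gene is annotated on pJ2048.2, although the record does not say what the companion plasmid carries.

The feature table shows three reporter nodes arranged in the same orientation. The first is arabinose-inducible: divergently transcribed araC and the araBAD promoter precede two sgRNA scaffolds (annotated as S. pyogenes tracrRNA fragments). These are followed by a T7 gene 10 RBS and the orange protein mKO2, which abuts a marA-derived coding segment. The second node has a J23119-type constitutive promoter driving superfolder GFP. The third has another J23119-type promoter, one sgRNA scaffold, and mNeptune preceded by an adjoining repA fragment. The role of the marA and repA segments is not stated in the record. They may be fusion tags affecting protein stability, but this is only an inference. rrnB T1 and T2 terminators lie downstream of the third node.

This layout fits a network in which sgRNAs made by one node repress the promoters of others, with each node's state read out in a separate colour. The circuit would convert an arabinose concentration gradient into a band-like (stripe) expression pattern. The sgRNA targets and exact wiring are not annotated here. The short TcR and extra AmpR promoter fragments appear to be backbone remnants.
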