Features (pLannotate 1.2.2; 22 found; start..end, strand, type, name):
     26..904     -  CDS            araC: L-arabinose regulatory protein; araC
    931..1215    +  promoter       araBAD promoter: araBAD; promoter of the L-arabinose operon of E. coli; the araC regulatory gene is transcribed in the opposite direction (Guzman et al., 1995)
   1334..1401    +  misc_RNA       tracrRNA (fragment): trans-activating CRISPR RNA for the Streptococcus pyogenes CRISPR/Cas9 system
   1536..1603    +  misc_RNA       tracrRNA (fragment): trans-activating CRISPR RNA for the Streptococcus pyogenes CRISPR/Cas9 system
   1714..1736    +  RBS            RBS: efficient ribosome binding site from bacteriophage T7 gene 10 (Olins and Rangwala, 1989)
   1744..2397    +  CDS            mKO2: mKO2 is a basic (constitutively fluorescent) orange fluorescent protein published in 2008, derived from Verrillofungia concinna. It has moderate acid sensitivity.
   2398..2778    +  CDS            marA: MARA_ECOLI - Experimental evidence at protein level: Swiss-Prot protein existence level 1. May be a transcriptional activator of genes involved in the multiple antibiotic resistance (Mar) phenotype. It can also activate genes such as sodA, zwf and micF. From Escherichia coli (strain K12).
   3117..3141    +  promoter       J23119(SpeI) promoter (fragment): bacterial promoter (Registry of Standard Biological Parts BBa J23119) modified to end with an SpeI site
   3325..3347    +  RBS            RBS: efficient ribosome binding site from bacteriophage T7 gene 10 (Olins and Rangwala, 1989)
   3355..4068    +  CDS            Superfolder GFP: Superfolder GFP is a basic (constitutively fluorescent) green fluorescent protein published in 2005, derived from Aequorea victoria. It is reported to be a very rapidly-maturing weak dimer.
   4446..4474    +  promoter       J23119 promoter (fragment): bacterial promoter (Registry of Standard Biological Parts BBa J23119)
   4676..4743    +  misc_RNA       tracrRNA (fragment): trans-activating CRISPR RNA for the Streptococcus pyogenes CRISPR/Cas9 system
   4854..4876    +  RBS            RBS: efficient ribosome binding site from bacteriophage T7 gene 10 (Olins and Rangwala, 1989)
   4884..5093    +  CDS            repA (fragment): REP5_ECOLX - Experimental evidence at protein level: Swiss-Prot protein existence level 1. RepA is essential for origin function, autoregulates its own synthesis from the promoter, and, when overproduced, blocks origin function. From Escherichia coli.
   5094..5810    +  CDS            mNeptune: mNeptune is a basic (constitutively fluorescent) far red fluorescent protein published in 2009, derived from Entacmaea quadricolor. It is reported to be a rapidly-maturing monomer with moderate acid sensitivity.
   5978..6011    +  terminator     rrnB T1 terminator (fragment): Escherichia coli rrnB; transcription terminator T1 from the E. coli rrnB gene
   6103..6130    +  terminator     rrnB T2 terminator: transcription terminator T2 from the E. coli rrnB gene
   6252..6309    +  promoter       AmpR promoter (fragment): bla
   6318..7133    -  CDS            KanR: aminoglycoside phosphotransferase; aph(3')-Ia; confers resistance to kanamycin in bacteria or G418 (Geneticin®) in eukaryotes
   7134..7225    -  promoter       AmpR promoter: bla
   7243..7878    -  rep_origin     ColA ori: Plasmids containing the ColA origin of replication can be propagated in E. coli cells that contain additional plasmids with compatible origins.
   7963..8003    -  CDS            TcR (fragment): tetracycline efflux protein; tet; confers resistance to tetracycline
>Addgene plasmid #140687 | pJ2048.2 | addgene full sequence | sequence record 305232 | Addgene NGS Result
CTCCTAGGGTCTGATTCGTTACCAATTATGACAACTTGACGGCTACATCATTCACTTTTTCTTCACAACC
GGCACGGAACTCGCTCGGGCTGGCCCCGGTGCATTTTTTAAATACCCGCGAGAAATAGAGTTGATCGTCA
AAACCAACATTGCGACCGACGGTGGCGATAGGCATCCGGGTGGTGCTCAAAAGCAGCTTCGCCTGGCTGA
TACGTTGGTCCTCGCGCCAGCTTAAGACGCTAATCCCTAACTGCTGGCGGAAAAGATGTGACAGACGCGA
CGGCGACAAGCAAACATGCTGTGCGACGCTGGCGATATCAAAATTGCTGTCTGCCAGGTGATCGCTGATG
TACTGACAAGCCTCGCGTACCCGATTATCCATCGGTGGATGGAGCGACTCGTTAATCGCTTCCATGCGCC
GCAGTAACAATTGCTCAAGCAGATTTATCGCCAGCAGCTCCGAATAGCGCCCTTCCCCTTGCCCGGCGTT
AATGATTTGCCCAAACAGGTCGCTGAAATGCGGCTGGTGCGCTTCATCCGGGCGAAAGAACCCCGTATTG
GCAAATATTGACGGCCAGTTAAGCCATTCATGCCAGTAGGCGCGCGGACGAAAGTAAACCCACTGGTGAT
ACCATTCGCGAGCCTCCGGATGACGACCGTAGTGATGAATCTCTCCTGGCGGGAACAGCAAAATATCACC
CGGTCGGCAAACAAATTCTCGTCCCTGATTTTTCACCACCCCCTGACCGCGAATGGTGAGATTGAGAATA
TAACCTTTCATTCCCAGCGGTCGGTCGATAAAAAAATCGAGATAACCGTTGGCCTCAATCGGCGTTAAAC
CCGCCACCAGATGGGCATTAAACGAGTATCCCGGCAGCAGGGGATCATTTTGCGCTTCAGCCATACTTTT
CATACTCCCGCCATTCAGAGAAGAAACCAATTGTCCATATTGCATCAGACATTGCCGTCACTGCGTCTTT
TACTGGCTCTTCTCGCTAACCAAACCGGTAACCCCGCTTATTAAAAGCATTCTGTAACAAAGCGGGACCA
AAGCCATGACAAAAACGCGTAACAAAAGTGTCTATAATCACGGCAGAAAAGTCCACATTGATTATTTGCA
CGGCGTCACACTTTGCTATGCCATAGCATTTTTATCCATAAGATTAGCGGTTCCTACCTGACGCTTTTTA
TCGCAACTCTCTACTGTTTCTCCATACCGAATTCATAGGATAGATTCTGGAAACTTTACCGTCCGAGCTC
CAGCCTGCGGTCCGGGTTCACTGCCGTATAGGCAGTGACTGAGCTAGTGTACTCTGTTTCAGAGCTATGC
TGGAAACAGCATAGCAAGTTGAAATAAGGCTAGTCCGTTATCAACTTGAAAAAGTGGCACCGAGTCGGTG
CGTTCACTGCCGTATAGGCAGTCGCTGGGACGCCCGGGGACTACACTTACGAAACTATTGATTGCTCAGC
CTGCGGTCCGGGTTCACTGCCGTATAGGCAGCATCTTAGAGTATGTAGTTTCAGAGCTATGCTGGAAACA
GCATAGCAAGTTGAAATAAGGCTAGTCCGTTATCAACTTGAAAAAGTGGCACCGAGTCGGTGCGTTCACT
GCCGTATAGGCAGTCGCTGGGACGCCCGCTCGAGCAATAAACAGTTGATAGGGCTTCTCCGTTACAGCCT
GCGGTCCGGGTTCACTGCCGTATAGGCAGTAATTTTGTTTAACTTTAAGAAGGAGATATACATATGGTTT
CGGTTATCAAACCAGAGATGAAAATGCGTTACTATATGGATGGTTCAGTAAATGGTCACGAATTTACTAT
TGAGGGCGAGGGTACGGGACGCCCATACGAGGGGCACCAGGAAATGACTTTACGCGTCACAATGGCTGAA
GGCGGGCCTATGCCGTTTGCGTTCGATCTTGTTAGTCATGTCTTTTGTTACGGTCACCGTGTATTTACTA
AATACCCCGAGGAAATTCCAGACTATTTCAAACAAGCCTTCCCGGAAGGTTTGTCTTGGGAGCGCAGTTT
AGAGTTTGAAGACGGTGGCTCGGCCAGCGTGTCAGCTCATATTAGTCTTCGCGGCAATACATTTTATCAC
AAGTCAAAGTTCACCGGCGTGAACTTCCCCGCAGACGGCCCAATCATGCAGAATCAAAGTGTTGATTGGG
AACCGTCCACAGAGAAGATTACAGCTTCCGATGGAGTCTTAAAGGGCGATGTAACCATGTACTTAAAATT
AGAAGGGGGAGGGAACCATAAATGTCAGATGAAGACTACCTATAAGGCCGCAAAAGAGATTCTTGAAATG
CCCGGAGACCACTACATTGGGCATCGTTTGGTCCGTAAGACAGAAGGAAATATTACTGAACAGGTCGAAG
ACGCTGTGGCACACAGCATGTCCCGCCGTAATACTGACGCCATCACAATCCACAGCATCCTGGATTGGAT
TGAAGACAACTTGGAGTCGCCGTTGAGTTTAGAAAAAGTTAGTGAACGTAGTGGTTACTCAAAGTGGCAC
CTTCAGCGCATGTTTAAGAAGGAAACGGGTCATTCATTGGGTCAATATATTCGTTCTCGCAAGATGACTG
AAATTGCCCAGAAATTGAAAGAGTCTAATGAACCTATTTTGTACCTGGCGGAGCGTTACGGCTTTGAAAG
TCAGCAAACCCTTACACGTACCTTCAAGAATTACTTTGACGTTCCACCACACAAATATCGTATGACCAAC
ATGCAGGGTGAGTCACGTTTTTTGCATCCGTTGAATCATTACAATTCCTAATAATCGCTGGGACGCCCGC
CATGGTTCAGCCAAAAAACTTAAGACCGCCGGTCTTGTCCACTACCTTGCAGTAATGCGGTGGACAGGAT
CGGCGGTTTTCTTTTCTCTTCTCAATTCTTCTGACCTGTAACGAATAATAGATAGTAAAGTAGTCTCCGA
TTGAGTTTTCTCTGCCGAGTCCCACCCAGTTCTGTGATTTCAGTAAGTTGGTAATTGATACACTGTTGCG
AGAACTGCTGCCTGGTAGTAGATAGGTTGTTATTGAGTAAGAAGGTAAAGTGAACGAAATCCCTGAAACT
GAGACTGTAGAAAATAAGCTTCAGCCTGCGGTCCGGTTGACGGCTAGCTCAGTCCTAGGTACAGTGCTAG
CTCGCTGGGACGCCCGAGATAGCCGTTACACAGGTGACACTTATTTCAGCCTGCGGTCCGGCCATACATA
CTCTAAGATGTGTCTCGCTGGGACGCCCGGGATCCAAGAGATTTCTACACGATTGAGCACTGTCTCAGCC
TGCGGTCCGGGTTCACTGCCGTATAGGCAGTAATTTTGTTTAACTTTAAGAAGGAGATATACATATGCGT
AAAGGCGAAGAACTGTTTACCGGTGTGGTTCCGATTCTGGTGGAACTGGACGGCGATGTTAATGGTCATA
AATTCAGTGTTCGCGGCGAAGGTGAAGGCGATGCGACGAACGGCAAACTGACCCTGAAATTTATCTGCAC
CACGGGTAAACTGCCGGTCCCGTGGCCGACGCTGGTGACCACGCTGACCTATGGCGTTCAATGTTTTGCG
CGTTACCCGGATCACATGAAACAGCACGACTTTTTCAAATCGGCCATGCCGGAAGGCTATGTGCAGGAAC
GTACGATTAGCTTTAAAGACGATGGTACGTATAAAACCCGCGCGGAAGTGAAATTCGAAGGCGATACCCT
GGTTAACCGTATCGAACTGAAAGGTATCGATTTCAAAGAAGACGGCAATATTCTGGGTCATAAACTGGAA
TATAACTTCAATTCCCACAACGTGTACATCACCGCGGATAAACAGAAAAACGGCATTAAAGCCAATTTCA
AAATCCGCCATAATGTGGAAGATGGTAGCGTTCAGCTGGCCGACCACTATCAGCAAAACACGCCGATTGG
TGATGGCCCGGTCCTGCTGCCGGACAATCACTACCTGAGTACCCAGTCCGTGCTGTCAAAAGATCCGAAC
GAAAAACGTGACCACATGGTCCTGCTGGAATTTGTGACGGCTGCGGGTATCACCCACGGCATGGACGAAC
TGTATAAAATGTCCCGCCGTAATACTGACGCCATCACAATCCACAGCATCCTGGATTGGATTGAAGACTA
ATAATCGCTGGGACGCCCGCCTGCAGGCTCGGTACCAAATTCCAGAAAAGAGGCCTCCCGAAAGGGGGGC
CTTTTTTCGTTTTGGTCCTAATAGATAAAGGATAGGTCTGGTAGTGTTGTTCGTTCTCGCAGGTAAATCA
ATAATACTCAGCAGTTCCGTAGACTTTTCAGTGGGACAGGGTAGCGATAACAGATAGATTGTAATAAGAC
ACAGTAGGTGCTCGTAGTTGCGTGAAGAGAACCGCTCAGGAAATCCAGTCAGAAGTATTGGTAATCGTTG
AAAACTCAGTCGACCAGCCTGCGGTCCGGTTTACGGCTAGCTCAGTCCTAGGTATTATGCTAGCTCGCTG
GGACGCCCGAGTGACGACTGCGAAGTAACCTCTATTTATCAGCCTGCGGTCCGGCCAAGAGTACACTAGC
TCAGTCATCGCTGGGACGCCCGGTAGTGCTTATCAGACCCAATACTGTTGAACAGCCTGCGGTCCGGGTT
CACTGCCGTATAGGCAGGACACATCTTAGAGTATGTAGTTTCAGAGCTATGCTGGAAACAGCATAGCAAG
TTGAAATAAGGCTAGTCCGTTATCAACTTGAAAAAGTGGCACCGAGTCGGTGCGTTCACTGCCGTATAGG
CAGTCGCTGGGACGCCCGGACGTCCTATTACACTCGTCGTTGGAAACTGAAGATCAGCCTGCGGTCCGGG
TTCACTGCCGTATAGGCAGTAATTTTGTTTAACTTTAAGAAGGAGATATACATATGAATCAGTCATTCAT
CTCGGACATCTTATATGCCGACATCGAATCGAAGGCTAAGGAACTTACAGTCAATTCCAACAATACTGTC
CAGCCGGTCGCGCTTATGCGCTTAGGAGTTTTCGTTCCCAAACCTTCCAAGAGCAAAGGAGAAAGTAAGG
AAATTGACGCCACCAAAGCCTTCTCTCAACTGGAGATTGCTAAAGCAGAGGGCATGGTTAGTAAAGGAGA
AGAAAATAACATGGCACTGATTAAGGAGAACATGCACATGAAGCTGTACATGGAGGGCACCGTGAACAAC
CACCACTTCAAGTGCACATCCGAGGGCGAAGGCAAGCCCTACGAGGGCACCCAGACCATGAGAATCAAGG
CCGTCGAGGGCGGCCCTCTCCCCTTCGCCTTCGACATCCTGGCTACCAGCTTCATGTACGGCAGCAAAAC
CTTCATCAACCACACCCAGGGCATCCCCGACTTCTTTAAGCAGTCCTTCCCTGAGGGCTTCACATGGGAG
AGAGTCACCACATACGAAGACGGGGGCGTGCTGACCGCTACCCAGGACACCAGCCTCCAGGACGGCTGCC
TCATCTACAACGTCAAGATCAGAGGGGTGAACTTCCCATCCAACGGCCCTGTGATGCAGAAGAAAACACT
CGGCTGGGAGGCCTCCACCGAGACCCTGTACCCCGCTGACGGCGGCCTGGAAGGCAGAGCCGACATGGCC
CTGAAGCTCGTGGGCGGGGGCCACCTGATCTGCAACTTGAAGACCACATACAGATCCAAGAAACCCGCTA
AGAACCTCAAGATGCCCGGCGTCTACTATGTGGACAGAAGACTGGAAAGAATCAAGGAGGCCGACAAAGA
GACCTACGTCGAGCAGCACGAGGTGGCTGTGGCCAGATACTGCGACCTCCCTAGCAAACTGGGGCACAGA
GTCTAATAATCGCTGGGACGCCCGGCGGCCGCGGAAACACAGAAAAAAGCCCGCACCTGACAGTGCGGGC
TTTTTTTTTCGACCAAAGGTAGCGAACGACGAGTCACTGTTGAGGATAAATACTTTCTCTACTAGGCGCC
TGTTACACAGGTCCTCAGCGGCGCGCCTTTGTCGGTGAACGCTCTCCTGAGTAGGACAAATCCGCCGGGA
GCGGATTTGAACGTTGTGAAGCAACGGCCCGGAGGGTGGCGGGCAGGACGCCCGCCATAAACTGCCAGGC
ATCAAACTAAGCAGAAGGCCATCCTGACGGATGGCCTTTTTGCGTTTCAGATCTACCGGTAAACCAGCAA
TAGACATAAGCGGCTATTTAACGACCCTGCCCTGAACCGACGACAAGCTGACGACCGGGTCTCCGCAAGT
GGCACTTTTCGGGGAAATGTGCGCGGAACCCCTATTTGTTTATTTTTCTAAATACATTCAAATATGTATC
CGCTCATGAATTAATTCTTAGAAAAACTCATCGAGCATCAAATGAAACTGCAATTTATTCATATCAGGAT
TATCAATACCATATTTTTGAAAAAGCCGTTTCTGTAATGAAGGAGAAAACTCACCGAGGCAGTTCCATAG
GATGGCAAGATCCTGGTATCGGTCTGCGATTCCGACTCGTCCAACATCAATACAACCTATTAATTTCCCC
TCGTCAAAAATAAGGTTATCAAGTGAGAAATCACCATGAGTGACGACTGAATCCGGTGAGAATGGCAAAA
GTTTATGCATTTCTTTCCAGACTTGTTCAACAGGCCAGCCATTACGCTCGTCATCAAAATCACTCGCATC
AACCAAACCGTTATTCATTCGTGATTGCGCCTGAGCGAGACGAAATACGCGGTCGCTGTTAAAAGGACAA
TTACAAACAGGAATCGAATGCAACCGGCGCAGGAACACTGCCAGCGCATCAACAATATTTTCACCTGAAT
CAGGATATTCTTCTAATACCTGGAATGCTGTTTTCCCGGGGATCGCAGTGGTGAGTAACCATGCATCATC
AGGAGTACGGATAAAATGCTTGATGGTCGGAAGAGGCATAAATTCCGTCAGCCAGTTTAGTCTGACCATC
TCATCTGTAACATCATTGGCAACGCTACCTTTGCCATGTTTCAGAAACAACTCTGGCGCATCGGGCTTCC
CATACAATCGATAGATTGTCGCACCTGATTGCCCGACATTATCGCGAGCCCATTTATACCCATATAAATC
AGCATCCATGTTGGAATTTAATCGCGGCCTAGAGCAAGACGTTTCCCGTTGAATATGGCTCATACTCTTC
CTTTTTCAATATTATTGAAGCATTTATCAGGGTTATTGTCTCATGAGCGGATACATATTTGAATGTATTT
AGAAAAATAAACAAATAGGCATGCTAGCGCAGAAACGTCCTAGAAGATGCCAGGAGGATACTTAGCAGAG
AGACAATAAGGCCGGAGCGAAGCCGTTTTTCCATAGGCTCCGCCCCCCTGACGAACATCACGAAATCTGA
CGCTCAAATCAGTGGTGGCGAAACCCGACAGGACTATAAAGATACCAGGCGTTTCCCCCTGATGGCTCCC
TCTTGCGCTCTCCTGTTCCCGTCCTGCGGCGTCCGTGTTGTGGTGGAGGCTTTACCCAAATCACCACGTC
CCGTTCCGTGTAGACAGTTCGCTCCAAGCTGGGCTGTGTGCAAGAACCCCCCGTTCAGCCCGACTGCTGC
GCCTTATCCGGTAACTATCATCTTGAGTCCAACCCGGAAAGACACGACAAAACGCCACTGGCAGCAGCCA
TTGGTAACTGAGAATTAGTGGATTTAGATATCGAGAGTCTTGAAGTGGTGGCCTAACAGAGGCTACACTG
AAAGGACAGTATTTGGTATCTGCGCTCCACTAAAGCCAGTTACCAGGTTAAGCAGTTCCCCAACTGACTT
AACCTTCGATCAAACCGCCTCCCCAGGCGGTTTTTTCGTTTACAGAGCAGGAGATTACGACGATCGTAAA
AGGATCTCAAGAAGATCCTTTACGGATTCCCGACACCATCACTCTAGATTTCAGTGCAATTTATCTCTTC
AAATGTAGCACCTGAAGTCAGCCCCATACGATATAAGTTGTAATTCTCATGTTAGTCATGCCCCGCGCCC
ACCGGAAGGAGCTGACTGGGTTG
